Addgene plasmid #60632: pcDNA3.1(+) ZKSCAN1 Antisense
Purpose: Negative Control for the pcDNA3.1(+) ZKSCAN1 Sense plasmid
Depositing lab: Jeremy Wilusz. Depositing organization: University of Pennsylvania. Publication: Short intronic repeat sequences facilitate circular RNA production. Liang D, Wilusz JE. Genes Dev. 2014 Oct 3. pii: gad.251926.114. 10.1101/gad.251926.114 PubMed 25281217.
Backbone
  Vector backbone: pcDNA3.1(+)
  Backbone manufacturer: Life Technologies
  Backbone size w/o insert (bp): 5428
  Total vector size (bp): 7679
  Vector type: Mammalian Expression
  Selectable markers: Neomycin (select with G418)
Growth in bacteria
  Bacterial resistance: Ampicillin, 100 μg/mL
  Growth temperature: 37°C
  Growth strain: Top10
  Copy number: High Copy
Gene/Insert
  Gene/Insert name: ZKSCAN1
  Species: H. sapiens (human)
  Insert size (bp): 2232
  Entrez Gene: ZKSCAN1 (a.k.a. KOX18, PHZ-37, ZNF139, ZNF36, ZSCAN33)
  Promoter: CMV
  Cloning method: Restriction Enzyme; 5′ cloning site EcoRI (not destroyed); 3′ cloning site EcoRI (not destroyed)
  Sequencing primers: 5′ PCMVFor; 3′ bGH PolyA Rev
Terms and licenses: Academic/Nonprofit Terms; Industry Terms: Not Available to Industry
Depositor comments: This plasmid is the same as "pcDNA3.1(+) ZKSCAN1 Sense" except that the 2232-nt insert is in the antisense orientation (and thus no circular RNA is produced).
How to cite: pcDNA3.1(+) ZKSCAN1 Antisense was a gift from Jeremy Wilusz (Addgene plasmid # 60632 ; http://n2t.net/addgene:60632 ; RRID:Addgene_60632)
