[The description below was written by a language model from this plasmid's Addgene catalogue record and pLannotate feature annotations shown in this document.]
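Description:
pcDNA3.1(+) ZKSCAN1 Antisense is a mammalian expression plasmid built on the pcDNA3.1(+) backbone, carrying a 2,232-nt fragment of the human ZKSCAN1 gene cloned in reverse orientation relative to the promoter. It is propagated in E. coli as a high-copy plasmid through a ColE1/pUC-type origin and selected with ampicillin via the β-lactamase gene. An f1 origin is also present. For mammalian cells, an SV40 early promoter drives the neomycin phosphotransferase gene followed by an SV40 polyadenylation signal, allowing G418 selection of stable transfectants.

The insert sits between the CMV immediate-early enhancer/promoter (with a downstream T7 promoter) and the bovine growth hormone polyadenylation signal. It was introduced at a single EcoRI site that is retained on both sides, which is how both orientations could be recovered. The feature table confirms the orientation: two ZKSCAN1 coding fragments are annotated on the minus strand, separated and flanked by unannotated sequence, consistent with a genomic piece containing exons and surrounding intronic sequence. The short hits to C9orf85, C14orf178 and GFP11 within the insert, like the small HIV-1 LTR, ble and lacI fragments in the backbone, look like incidental similarity matches by the annotation software rather than designed elements.

According to the depositor, the construct is otherwise identical to the companion "Sense" plasmid, which produces a circular RNA from this ZKSCAN1 region. Because the insert is transcribed in antisense here, no circular RNA is made. The plasmid therefore serves as a negative control in transfection experiments studying how intronic repeat sequences promote circular RNA biogenesis.
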