Features (pLannotate 1.2.2; 25 found; start..end, strand, type, name):
     28..80      -  misc_feature   bom (fragment): basis of mobility region from pBR322
    235..614     +  enhancer       CMV enhancer: human cytomegalovirus immediate early enhancer
    615..818     +  promoter       CMV promoter: human cytomegalovirus (CMV) immediate early promoter
    814..847     +  LTR            5' LTR (truncated) (fragment): truncated 5' long terminal repeat (LTR) from HIV-1
    863..881     +  promoter       T7 promoter: promoter for bacteriophage T7 RNA polymerase
   1170..1364    +  CDS            C9orf85 (fragment): CI085_HUMAN - Experimental evidence at protein level: Swiss-Prot protein existence level 1. From Homo sapiens (Human).
   1409..1425    +  CDS            GFP11x7 (fragment): seven tandem copies of the 11th β-strand of superfolder GFP each GFP11 associates with GFP(1-10), consisting of the first 10 β-strands, to reconstitute fluorescent GFP (Kamiyama et al., 2016)
   1521..1604    +  CDS            C14orf178 (fragment): CN178_HUMAN - Experimental evidence at transcript level: Swiss-Prot protein existence level 2. From Homo sapiens (Human).
   1756..1911    -  CDS            ZKSCAN1 (fragment): ZKSC1_HUMAN - Also known as KOX18, ZNF139, ZNF36. Experimental evidence at protein level: Swiss-Prot protein existence level 1. May be involved in transcriptional regulation. From Homo sapiens (Human).
   2127..2555    -  CDS            ZKSCAN1 (fragment): ZKSC1_HUMAN - Also known as KOX18, ZNF139, ZNF36. Experimental evidence at protein level: Swiss-Prot protein existence level 1. May be involved in transcriptional regulation. From Homo sapiens (Human).
   2817..3014    -  CDS            C9orf85 (fragment): CI085_HUMAN - Experimental evidence at protein level: Swiss-Prot protein existence level 1. From Homo sapiens (Human).
   3276..3500    +  polyA_signal   bGH poly(A) signal: bovine growth hormone polyadenylation signal
   3504..3525    +  promoter       SV40 promoter (fragment): SV40 enhancer and early promoter
   3546..3974    +  rep_origin     f1 ori (sequence partly withheld): f1 bacteriophage origin of replication; arrow indicates direction of (+) strand synthesis
   3988..4317    +  promoter       SV40 promoter: SV40 enhancer and early promoter
   4384..5175    +  CDS            neo: KKA2_KLEPN - Also known as kan, nptII. Experimental evidence at protein level: Swiss-Prot protein existence level 1. Resistance to kanamycin, neomycin, paromomycin, ribostamycin, butirosin and gentamicin B. From Klebsiella pneumoniae.
   5199..5357    +  CDS            ble (fragment): BLE_KLEPN - Experimental evidence at protein level: Swiss-Prot protein existence level 1. Binding protein with a strong affinity to the bleomycin family of antibiotics. Binds to CL990; an antimitotic-antibiotic compound. From Klebsiella pneumoniae.
   5352..5473    +  polyA_signal   SV40 poly(A) signal: SV40 polyadenylation signal
   5546..5562    -  protein_bind   lac operator: The lac repressor binds to the lac operator to inhibit transcription in E. coli. This inhibition can be relieved by adding lactose or isopropyl-β-D-thiogalactopyranoside (IPTG). lac repressor encoded by lacI
   5570..5600    -  promoter       lac promoter: promoter for the E. coli lac operon
   5615..5636    -  protein_bind   CAP binding site: CAP binding activates transcription in the presence of cAMP. E. coli catabolite activator protein
   5649..5741    -  CDS            lacI (fragment): lac repressor; lacI; The lac repressor binds to the lac operator to inhibit transcription in E. coli. This inhibition can be relieved by adding lactose or isopropyl-β-D-thiogalactopyranoside (IPTG).
   5924..6509    -  rep_origin     ori: high-copy-number ColE1/pMB1/pBR322/pUC origin of replication
   6680..7540    -  CDS            AmpR: β-lactamase; bla; confers resistance to ampicillin, carbenicillin, and related antibiotics
   7541..7645    -  promoter       AmpR promoter: bla
>Addgene plasmid #60632 | pcDNA3.1(+) ZKSCAN1 Antisense | depositor full sequence | sequence record 97430 | pcDNA3.1(+) ZKSCAN1 Antisense sequence 7676 bps
GACGGATCGGGAGATCTCCCGATCCCCTATGGTGCACTCTCAGTACAATCTGCTCTGATGCCGCATAGTT
AAGCCAGTATCTGCTCCCTGCTTGTGTGTTGGAGGTCGCTGAGTAGTGCGCGAGCAAAATTTAAGCTACA
ACAAGGCAAGGCTTGACCGACAATTGCATGAAGAATCTGCTTAGGGTTAGGCGTTTTGCGCTGCTTCGCG
ATGTACGGGCCAGATATACGCGTTGACATTGATTATTGACTAGTTATTAATAGTAATCAATTACGGGGTC
ATTAGTTCATAGCCCATATATGGAGTTCCGCGTTACATAACTTACGGTAAATGGCCCGCCTGGCTGACCG
CCCAACGACCCCCGCCCATTGACGTCAATAATGACGTATGTTCCCATAGTAACGCCAATAGGGACTTTCC
ATTGACGTCAATGGGTGGAGTATTTACGGTAAACTGCCCACTTGGCAGTACATCAAGTGTATCATATGCC
AAGTACGCCCCCTATTGACGTCAATGACGGTAAATGGCCCGCCTGGCATTATGCCCAGTACATGACCTTA
TGGGACTTTCCTACTTGGCAGTACATCTACGTATTAGTCATCGCTATTACCATGGTGATGCGGTTTTGGC
AGTACATCAATGGGCGTGGATAGCGGTTTGACTCACGGGGATTTCCAAGTCTCCACCCCATTGACGTCAA
TGGGAGTTTGTTTTGGCACCAAAATCAACGGGACTTTCCAAAATGTCGTAACAACTCCGCCCCATTGACG
CAAATGGGCGGTAGGCGTGTACGGTGGGAGGTCTATATAAGCAGAGCTCTCTGGCTAACTAGAGAACCCA
CTGCTTACTGGCTTATCGAAATTAATACGACTCACTATAGGGAGACCCAAGCTGGCTAGCGTTTAAACTT
AAGCTTGGTACCGAGCTCGGATCCACTAGTCCAGTGTGGTGGAATTCGATTTAATGCCTACCAGGTTCAT
TACGCATAGTTCATTTGCCTTCGTAGTAACATTTAACTCCTGAGATTGGTCTGTAAGTTGTATTTTCCCC
AATATTTGGTAATAATGACAACAATGTAGAATAACTAAAAACAAAAAACAAGCATGCAGCTTTTTTTCAT
TTTTTTTTAAATTTTTAATTAATTCTTTTTTTTTTTTTTTTTTTAAGACAGTCTCGCTCTGTCACCAAGG
CTAGAGCACAGTGGTACGATCTCGGCTTACTGCAACCTCCACCTCCTGGGTTCAAGTGATTCTCCTGCCT
CAGCCTCCCGAGTAGCTGGGATTACAGGAATGTGCCACCATGCCTGGCTAATTTTCATATTTTTAGTAGA
GACAAGGTTTCACCATGTTGGCCAGGCTGGTCTCAAACTCCTGACCTCAAGTGATCTGCCCGCCTCAGCC
TCCCAAAGTGCTGGGATTACAGGTGTGAGCTACCGTGCCGAGCCTAATTCTTTTCTGTAAGTAGCTTTTG
AGACAGGGTCCTTGCTGTGTTGCCCAGGTTGGAGTAGTGGCATGATTCCAGCTCACTGCAGCCTCAACCT
CCTGGGCTCAAGCAATCCTCCCACCTCAGCCTCCTGCGTAGCTGGAATCACAGGTGTGCGCCACTATACC
TGGCTAATTTTTCTATTTTTTGTAGAGATGGGGTCTCGCTACGTTGCCCAGGACTAACATGCTTCTTCAT
CACAGGCACTCAGCAGCACAAAGACTCTCGTCCTGAATCATTTCCCTTCCCCTAAATGAAACCTTGCTTC
TTACCTCGTGACTGTAAGAGGCGGGGTTTCCGAGACGAATGTTTGAAGTGGGACTGGGTGGCCTCGTGAT
GAAGGTCAAAGCTCGAGGACTCCTGAACTGGATCCAGAGGCACCATCCCCCTTGCGAGCATCTCAGGTCC
ATGAACTTGACCTGGGACCTGAAGACAGACAGGTTGGGCTTGTGGGTAAATCACTTTGTAAATGGGAATT
AAAATATTTAAAAACAGACCATGAGTATGCCAGTGGATGCAGGAAGAAAGCCAGAACATTTTTAAGACAG
AGTAACCACCTAATAACCTAAAGCCTGCCAATACTTCTCCTGGCTCCAGTTTCAACGTCTGTGCCCTGCT
CACACATAATAGGTTTCACCTCTTTTTACCTGTTGTCCTGATAAATCAAGCTCCAAGTCTTCTAGAAGGG
TCACGGCCTCCTCTCCACTATCGGGGCGGTATTCCTGCAGCCAGACCTGGAGCTCCTTGGGCAGGATGGA
AAGAAACTGCTCTAGCACCAGAAGCTCCAGGATCTGTTCCTTGGTGTTTATTTCTGGCCGCAGCCACTGA
TGACAAAGTTCCTTCAGCCGACTGAGAGCCTCTCGGGGCCCAAAAGTGTTCTGGTAACAGAAGCGCCTGA
AGCGTTGGCGGAATATCTCTGGGTCTGGAGGAGGCGTGTCCTGTAGGGTGGAATCCTGCCCCCACATGTG
GTCTTCCTCATCTTCCTCTTCCACCTTCACTATTACGATACCATCCTTCTCCTGTGCAGCCTGTGGGGAC
AGACCCGTGGCTTCCCGTGATTCAGCAGTCATCATTCAGGCTCCAGGAACTGACTTGATCCAAACAGGGT
CTGTGCTCACCTTTATGTCCTGGGAGGTTTTATGATGTGTTTCTTTACTATTCCTGAAGTATAAAAAAAA
AGTCATTAGTACGTACCTTTACAAAAAGTGATCTGTGCTGCTAACACTTTATAGGAGGCAGCACATCGAG
GCACTATCAGAACGCTCCTGAGGCCGGGGGTGGTGGCTCACGCCTGTAATCTCAGCACTTTGGGAGGCCG
AGGCAGGCCAATCGCCTGCGGTCAGGAGTTCAAGACCAGCCTGGCCAACATGGTGAAACCCCGTCTCTAC
TAAAAATACAAAAGTCAGCAGGGCATGGTGGCAGGCGCCTGTAATCCCAGCTACTCGGAAAGCTGAGGCA
GGAGAAACGCTTGAACCCAGGAGGTGGAGGTTGTAGTGAGCCGAGATTACGCCACTGCACTTCCTACCTG
GGAGACAAGAAGTTAAACTCCGTCAAAAAAAAAAAAATCCTGACAAATCGAGGAAAAAACTGTACAATCT
CCACTGTCACTTCATATATCAAGATTTGCAAACAGAAACCTCAAACAGGCCGACTCCACCCTCAGGGTGT
TTGCTTGGAGTCAGAGTGATTTACCTGCAGGTTGACAGCAATCACTAGTGAATTCTGCAGATATCCAGCA
CAGTGGCGGCCGCTCGAGTCTAGAGGGCCCGTTTAAACCCGCTGATCAGCCTCGACTGTGCCTTCTAGTT
GCCAGCCATCTGTTGTTTGCCCCTCCCCCGTGCCTTCCTTGACCCTGGAAGGTGCCACTCCCACTGTCCT
TTCCTAATAAAATGAGGAAATTGCATCGCATTGTCTGAGTAGGTGTCATTCTATTCTGGGGGGTGGGGTG
GGGCAGGACAGCAAGGGGGAGGATTGGGAAGACAATAGCAGGCATGCTGGGGATGCGGTGGGCTCTATGG
CTTCTGAGGCGGAAAGAACCAGCTGGGGCTCTAGGGGGTATCCCC
[124 nt withheld, positions 3546-3669]
C
[91 nt withheld, positions 3671-3761]
A
[49 nt withheld, positions 3763-3811]
CCTTTGACGTTGGAGTCCACGTTCTTT
[37 nt withheld, positions 3839-3875]
ACCCTATCTCGGTCTATTCTTTTGATTTATAAGGGATTTTGCCGATTTCGGCCTATTGGTTAAAAAATGA
GCTGATTTAACAAAAATTTAACGCGAATTAATTCTGTGGAATGTGTGTCAGTTAGGGTGTGGAAAGTCCC
CAGGCTCCCCAGCAGGCAGAAGTATGCAAAGCATGCATCTCAATTAGTCAGCAACCAGGTGTGGAAAGTC
CCCAGGCTCCCCAGCAGGCAGAAGTATGCAAAGCATGCATCTCAATTAGTCAGCAACCATAGTCCCGCCC
CTAACTCCGCCCATCCCGCCCCTAACTCCGCCCAGTTCCGCCCATTCTCCGCCCCATGGCTGACTAATTT
TTTTTATTTATGCAGAGGCCGAGGCCGCCTCTGCCTCTGAGCTATTCCAGAAGTAGTGAGGAGGCTTTTT
TGGAGGCCTAGGCTTTTGCAAAAAGCTCCCGGGAGCTTGTATATCCATTTTCGGATCTGATCAAGAGACA
GGATGAGGATCGTTTCGCATGATTGAACAAGATGGATTGCACGCAGGTTCTCCGGCCGCTTGGGTGGAGA
GGCTATTCGGCTATGACTGGGCACAACAGACAATCGGCTGCTCTGATGCCGCCGTGTTCCGGCTGTCAGC
GCAGGGGCGCCCGGTTCTTTTTGTCAAGACCGACCTGTCCGGTGCCCTGAATGAACTGCAGGACGAGGCA
GCGCGGCTATCGTGGCTGGCCACGACGGGCGTTCCTTGCGCAGCTGTGCTCGACGTTGTCACTGAAGCGG
GAAGGGACTGGCTGCTATTGGGCGAAGTGCCGGGGCAGGATCTCCTGTCATCTCACCTTGCTCCTGCCGA
GAAAGTATCCATCATGGCTGATGCAATGCGGCGGCTGCATACGCTTGATCCGGCTACCTGCCCATTCGAC
CACCAAGCGAAACATCGCATCGAGCGAGCACGTACTCGGATGGAAGCCGGTCTTGTCGATCAGGATGATC
TGGACGAAGAGCATCAGGGGCTCGCGCCAGCCGAACTGTTCGCCAGGCTCAAGGCGCGCATGCCCGACGG
CGAGGATCTCGTCGTGACCCATGGCGATGCCTGCTTGCCGAATATCATGGTGGAAAATGGCCGCTTTTCT
GGATTCATCGACTGTGGCCGGCTGGGTGTGGCGGACCGCTATCAGGACATAGCGTTGGCTACCCGTGATA
TTGCTGAAGAGCTTGGCGGCGAATGGGCTGACCGCTTCCTCGTGCTTTACGGTATCGCCGCTCCCGATTC
GCAGCGCATCGCCTTCTATCGCCTTCTTGACGAGTTCTTCTGAGCGGGACTCTGGGGTTCGAAATGACCG
ACCAAGCGACGCCCAACCTGCCATCACGAGATTTCGATTCCACCGCCGCCTTCTATGAAAGGTTGGGCTT
CGGAATCGTTTTCCGGGACGCCGGCTGGATGATCCTCCAGCGCGGGGATCTCATGCTGGAGTTCTTCGCC
CACCCCAACTTGTTTATTGCAGCTTATAATGGTTACAAATAAAGCAATAGCATCACAAATTTCACAAATA
AAGCATTTTTTTCACTGCATTCTAGTTGTGGTTTGTCCAAACTCATCAATGTATCTTATCATGTCTGTAT
ACCGTCGACCTCTAGCTAGAGCTTGGCGTAATCATGGTCATAGCTGTTTCCTGTGTGAAATTGTTATCCG
CTCACAATTCCACACAACATACGAGCCGGAAGCATAAAGTGTAAAGCCTGGGGTGCCTAATGAGTGAGCT
AACTCACATTAATTGCGTTGCGCTCACTGCCCGCTTTCCAGTCGGGAAACCTGTCGTGCCAGCTGCATTA
ATGAATCGGCCAACGCGCGGGGAGAGGCGGTTTGCGTATTGGGCGCTCTTCCGCTTCCTCGCTCACTGAC
TCGCTGCGCTCGGTCGTTCGGCTGCGGCGAGCGGTATCAGCTCACTCAAAGGCGGTAATACGGTTATCCA
CAGAATCAGGGGATAACGCAGGAAAGAACATGTGAGCAAAAGGCCAGCAAAAGGCCAGGAACCGTAAAAA
GGCCGCGTTGCTGGCGTTTTTCCATAGGCTCCGCCCCCCTGACGAGCATCACAAAAATCGACGCTCAAGT
CAGAGGTGGCGAAACCCGACAGGACTATAAAGATACCAGGCGTTTCCCCCTGGAAGCTCCCTCGTGCGCT
CTCCTGTTCCGACCCTGCCGCTTACCGGATACCTGTCCGCCTTTCTCCCTTCGGGAAGCGTGGCGCTTTC
TCATAGCTCACGCTGTAGGTATCTCAGTTCGGTGTAGGTCGTTCGCTCCAAGCTGGGCTGTGTGCACGAA
CCCCCCGTTCAGCCCGACCGCTGCGCCTTATCCGGTAACTATCGTCTTGAGTCCAACCCGGTAAGACACG
ACTTATCGCCACTGGCAGCAGCCACTGGTAACAGGATTAGCAGAGCGAGGTATGTAGGCGGTGCTACAGA
GTTCTTGAAGTGGTGGCCTAACTACGGCTACACTAGAAGAACAGTATTTGGTATCTGCGCTCTGCTGAAG
CCAGTTACCTTCGGAAAAAGAGTTGGTAGCTCTTGATCCGGCAAACAAACCACCGCTGGTAGCGGTTTTT
TTGTTTGCAAGCAGCAGATTACGCGCAGAAAAAAAGGATCTCAAGAAGATCCTTTGATCTTTTCTACGGG
GTCTGACGCTCAGTGGAACGAAAACTCACGTTAAGGGATTTTGGTCATGAGATTATCAAAAAGGATCTTC
ACCTAGATCCTTTTAAATTAAAAATGAAGTTTTAAATCAATCTAAAGTATATATGAGTAAACTTGGTCTG
ACAGTTACCAATGCTTAATCAGTGAGGCACCTATCTCAGCGATCTGTCTATTTCGTTCATCCATAGTTGC
CTGACTCCCCGTCGTGTAGATAACTACGATACGGGAGGGCTTACCATCTGGCCCCAGTGCTGCAATGATA
CCGCGAGACCCACGCTCACCGGCTCCAGATTTATCAGCAATAAACCAGCCAGCCGGAAGGGCCGAGCGCA
GAAGTGGTCCTGCAACTTTATCCGCCTCCATCCAGTCTATTAATTGTTGCCGGGAAGCTAGAGTAAGTAG
TTCGCCAGTTAATAGTTTGCGCAACGTTGTTGCCATTGCTACAGGCATCGTGGTGTCACGCTCGTCGTTT
GGTATGGCTTCATTCAGCTCCGGTTCCCAACGATCAAGGCGAGTTACATGATCCCCCATGTTGTGCAAAA
AAGCGGTTAGCTCCTTCGGTCCTCCGATCGTTGTCAGAAGTAAGTTGGCCGCAGTGTTATCACTCATGGT
TATGGCAGCACTGCATAATTCTCTTACTGTCATGCCATCCGTAAGATGCTTTTCTGTGACTGGTGAGTAC
TCAACCAAGTCATTCTGAGAATAGTGTATGCGGCGACCGAGTTGCTCTTGCCCGGCGTCAATACGGGATA
ATACCGCGCCACATAGCAGAACTTTAAAAGTGCTCATCATTGGAAAACGTTCTTCGGGGCGAAAACTCTC
AAGGATCTTACCGCTGTTGAGATCCAGTTCGATGTAACCCACTCGTGCACCCAACTGATCTTCAGCATCT
TTTACTTTCACCAGCGTTTCTGGGTGAGCAAAAACAGGAAGGCAAAATGCCGCAAAAAAGGGAATAAGGG
CGACACGGAAATGTTGAATACTCATACTCTTCCTTTTTCAATATTATTGAAGCATTTATCAGGGTTATTG
TCTCATGAGCGGATACATATTTGAATGTATTTAGAAAAATAAACAAATAGGGGTTCCGCGCACATTTCCC
CGAAAAGTGCCACCTGACGTC
