>Addgene plasmid #60632 | pcDNA3.1(+) ZKSCAN1 Antisense | addgene partial sequence | sequence record 98768 | CMV-F 5'-CGCAAATGGGCGGTAGGCGTG-3'
ACTAGAGAACCCACTGCTTACTGGCTTATCGAAATTAATACGACTCACTATAGGGAGACCCAAGCTGGCT
AGCGTTTAAACTTAAGCTTGGTACCGAGCTCGGATCCACTAGTCCAGTGTGGTGGAATTCGATTTAATGC
CTACCAGGTTCATTACGCATAGTTCATTTGCCTTCGTAGTAACATTTAACTCCTGAGATTGGTCTGTAAG
TTGTATTTTCCCCAATATTTGGTAATAATGACAACAATGTAGAATAACTAAAAACAAAAAACAAGCATGC
AGCTTTTTTTCATTTTTTTTTAAATTTTTAATTAATTCTTTTTTTTTTTTTTTTTTTAAGACAGTCTCGC
TCTGTCACCAAGGCTAGAGCACAGTGGTACGATCTCGGCTTACTGCAACCTCCACCTCCTGGGTTCAAGT
GATTCTCCTGCCTCAGCCTCCCGAGTAGCTGGGATTACAGGAATGTGCCACCATGCCTGGCTAATTTTCA
TATTTTTAGTAGAGACAAGGTTTCACCATGTTGGCCAGGCTGGTCTCAAACTCCTGACCTCAAGTGATCT
GCCCGCCTCAGCCTCCCAAAGTGCTGGGATTACAGGTGTGAGCTACCGTGCCGAGCCTAATTCTTTTCTG
TAAGTAGCTTTTGAGACAGGGTCCTTGCTGTGTTGCCCAGGTTGGAGTAGTGGCATGATTCCAGCTCACT
GCAGCCTCAACCTCCTGGGCTCAAGCAATCCTCCCACCTCAGCCTCCTGCGTAGCTGGAATCACAGGTGT
GCGCCACTATACCTGGCTAATT
