>Addgene plasmid #60632 | pcDNA3.1(+) ZKSCAN1 Antisense | addgene partial sequence | sequence record 98812 | BGH-rev 5'-TAGAAGGCACAGTCGAGG-3'
CTAGACTCGAGCGGCCGCCACTGTGCTGGATATCTGCAGAATTCACTAGTGATTGCTGTCAACCTGCAGG
TAAATCACTCTGACTCCAAGCAAACACCCTGAGGGTGGAGTCGGCCTGTTTGAGGTTTCTGTTTGCAAAT
CTTGATATATGAAGTGACAGTGGAGATTGTACAGTTTTTTCCTCGATTTGTCAGGATTTTTTTTTTTTTG
ACGGAGTTTAACTTCTTGTCTCCCAGGTAGGAAGTGCAGTGGCGTAATCTCGGCTCACTACAACCTCCAC
CTCCTGGGTTCAAGCGTTTCTCCTGCCTCAGCTTTCCGAGTAGCTGGGATTACAGGCGCCTGCCACCATG
CCCTGCTGACTTTTGTATTTTTAGTAGAGACGGGGTTTCACCATGTTGGCCAGGCTGGTCTTGAACTCCT
GACCGCAGGCGATTGGCCTGCCTCGGCCTCCCAAAGTGCTGAGATTACAGGCGTGAGCCACCACCCCCGG
CCTCAGGAGCGTTCTGATAGTGCCTCGATGTGCTGCCTCCTATAAAGTGTTAGCAGCACAGATCACTTTT
TGTAAAGGTACGTACTAATGACTTTTTTTTTATACTTCAGGAATAGTAAAGAAACACATCATAAAACCTC
CCAGGACATAAAGGTGAGCACAGACCCTGTTTGGATCAAGTCAGTTCCTGGAGCCTGAATGATGACTGCT
GAATCACGGGAAGCCACGG
